>Addgene plasmid #240495 | pCI-AtGCS1-HAP2-V5-H2B-GFP | addgene full sequence | sequence record 481091 | Addgene NGS Result
GGTCGACATTGATTATTGACTAGTTATTAATAGTAATCAATTACGGGGTCATTAGTTCATAGCCCATATA
TGGAGTTCCGCGTTACATAACTTACGGTAAATGGCCCGCCTGGCTGACCGCCCAACGACCCCCGCCCATT
GACGTCAATAATGACGTATGTTCCCATAGTAACGCCAATAGGGACTTTCCATTGACGTCAATGGGTGGAG
TATTTACGGTAAACTGCCCACTTGGCAGTACATCAAGTGTATCATATGCCAAGTACGCCCCCTATTGACG
TCAATGACGGTAAATGGCCCGCCTGGCATTATGCCCAGTACATGACCTTATGGGACTTTCCTACTTGGCA
GTACATCTACGTATTAGTCATCGCTATTACCATGGTCGAGGTGAGCCCCACGTTCTGCTTCACTCTCCCC
ATCTCCCCCCCCTCCCCACCCCCAATTTTGTATTTATTTATTTTTTAATTATTTTGTGCAGCGATGGGGG
CGGGGGGGGGGGGGGGGCGCCCCGGGGGGGGGGGGGGGGGGGGGGGGGGGGGGGGGGGGGGGCAGCCAAT
CAGAGCGGCGCGCTCCGAAAGTTTCCTTTTATGGCGAGGCGGCGGCGGCGGCGGCCCTATAAAAAGCGAA
GCGCGCGGCGGGCGGGAGTCGCTGCGCGCTGCCTTCGCCCCGTGCCCCGCTCCGCCGCCGCCTCGCGCCG
CCCGCCCCGGCTCTGACTGACCGCGTTACTCCCACAGGTGAGCGGGCGGGACGGCCCTTCTCCTCCGGGC
TGTAATTAGCGCTTGGTTTAATGACGGCTTGTTTCTTTTCTGTGGCTGCGTGAAAGCCTTGAGGGGCTCC
GGGAGGGCCCTTTGTGCGGGGGGAGCGGCTCGGGGGGTGCGTGCGTGTGTGTGTGCGTGGGGAGCGCCGC
GTGCGGCTCCGCGCTGCCCGGCGGCTGTGAGCGCTGCGGGCGCGGCGCGGGGCTTTGTGCGCTCCGCAGT
GTGCGCGAGGGGAGCGCGGCCGGGGGCGGTGCCCCGCGGTGCGGGGGGGGCTGCGAGGGGAACAAAGGCT
GCGTGCGGGGTGTGTGCGTGGGGGGGTGAGCAGGGGGTGTGGGCGCGTCGGTCGGGCTGCAACCCCCCCT
GCACCCCCCTCCCCGAGTTGCTGAGCACGGCCCGGCTTCGGGTGCGGGGCTCCGTACGGGGCGTGGCGCG
GGGCTCGCCGTGCCGGGCGGGGGGTGGCGGCAGGTGGGGGTGCCGGGCGGGGCGGGGCCGCCTCGGGCCG
GGGAGGGCTCGGGGGAGGGGCGCGGCGGCCCCCGGAGCGCCGGCGGCTGTCGAGGCGCGGCGAGCCGCAG
CCATTGCCTTTTATGGTAATCGTGCGAGAGGGCGCAGGGACTTCCTTTGTCCCAAATCTGTGCGGAGCCG
AAATCTGGGAGGCGCCGCCGCACCCCCTCTAGCGGGCGCGGGGCGAAGCGGTGCGGCGCCGGCAGGAAGG
AAATGGGCGGGGAGGGCCTTCGTGCGTCGCCGCGCCGCCGTCCCCTTCTCCCTCTCCAGCCTCGGGGCTG
TCCGCGGGGGGACGGCTGCCTTCGGGGGGGACGGGGCAGGGCGGGGTTCGGCTTCTGGCGTGTGACCGGC
GGCTCTAGAGCCTCTGCTAACCATGTTCATGCCTTCTTCTTTTTCCTACAGCTCCTGGGCAACGTGCTGG
TTATTGTGCTGTCTCATCATTTTGGCAAAGAATTGCTCGAGAGTTCGAAGCCTTAAGTACGCGTAGGCGC
GCCTTAATTAACGTTTAAACGCTAGCGGTACCATGGTGAACGCGATTTTAATGGCTTGTATACTCGCCGG
AATTTTCGTCGGAATGTTCAACGAAGTCGACGGAATTCAGATTTTATCGAAATCAAAGCTCGAAAAGTGT
GAGAAAACATCAGATTCTGGTAATCTCAATTGTTCCACTAAGATCGTCTTGAATCTCGCTGTTCCCAGTG
GATCCAGTGGAGGAGAGGCTTCGATTGTAGCGGAGATCGTGGAGGTTGAAGATAACTCGAGTAGTAATAT
GCAAACCGTACGGATTCCACCGGTTATTACAGTGAACAAATCTGCAGCATATGCTCTCTATGATCTTACT
TACATTAGGGATGTACCTTATAAACCTCAAGAGTATCATGTCACGACTCGAAAGTGTGAACCCGATGCTG
GACCGGATATTGTACAAATTTGTGAGAGGTTGAGAGATGAGAAGGGTAATGTTTTAGAGCAGACTCAGCC
GATTTGTTGTCCATGTGGACCGCAACGAAGAATGCCTTCTTCTTGTGGAGATATTTTTGATAAGATGATT
AAAGGGAAGGCAAATACCGCGCATTGCCTTCGTTTTCCAGGTGACTGGTTCCATGTTTTCGGGATTGGAC
AACGGTCACTAGGATTTAGTGTGCGAGTTGAGTTGAAAACAGGAACTAGAGTTTCAGAAGTGATCATTGG
TCCTGAAAATAGGACAGCTACTGCAAATGATAACTTTCTCAAAGTTAATCTCATAGGAGACTTTGGTGGT
TACACAAGTATCCCTTCTTTCGAGGACTTCTATCTTGTAATCCCAAGAGAGGCGGCTGAAGCGGGACAAC
CAGGGAGCTTAGGCGCAAATTACTCAATGTGGATGCTGCTTGAGAGAGTGAGATTTACATTGGATGGCTT
AGAATGTAATAAAATCGGTGTTGGTTATGAAGCTTTCAACACCCAACCAAATTTCTGCTCTTCTCCATAT
TGGAGTTGCTTGCATAATCAACTATGGAACTTCCGTGAGTCAGATATAAACAGAATCGACCGACACCAAC
TTCCTTTATATGGACTTGAAGGAAGATTTGAGAGGATCAATCAACACCCAAACGCGGGGCCTCACTCGTT
CTCAATTGGAGTCACGGAAACACTCAACACAAATCTAATGATAGAACTAAGAGCTGATGATATTGAATAC
GTTTTCCAGAGGAGTCCCGGTAAGATCATAAACATCGCGATACCGACATTCGAAGCACTTACACAATTCG
GAGTTGCTGCAGTCATAATCAAGAATACTGGTGAAGTAGAAGCGTCTTATAGCTTAACGTTTGATTGCTC
CAAAGGCGTGGCTTTTGTTGAGGAACAATTTTTCATTATAAAACCGAAAGCGGTTACTACTCGGTCTTTT
AAGCTGTACCCGACGAAAGATCAGGCTGCAAAGTATATATGCACAGCTATACTCAAGGACTCTCAGTTCA
GCGAAGTAGACCGAGCCGAGTGTCAATTTAGTACAACGGCTACCGTACTTGACAATGGAACTCAGGTTAC
TAATCCATTTCAAATTCCAGAGACTCAACCTAAAGGTTTCTTTGATTCGATCAGGATACTATGGATGAAA
ATCATCAATGGTTTAGTCGATTTCATCACCGGAGATACTTGCAGAAACAAATGCTCGAGTTTCTTCGACT
TCAGTTGCCACATTCAATACGTTTGCTTAAGCTGGATGGTTATGTTTGGTCTTCTCCTCGCTCTCTTCCC
AATTACTTGTTTGCTTCTTTGGCTCTTGCACCAAAAGGGACTCTTTGATCCATGCTACGACTGGTGGGAA
GATCATTTCGATTTAGACCATCATCGGAGATTATTACCCTCCAGAGCAGACGTTGTTAACCGCCATCATC
ACCATCACAAGCATCGTCATCACCATAATCACCATCGTAGGACACACCAGAGACACAAACATCATCATGG
TCAAGACGACGACGTATTGCAGAAGATGATGCTTGAACGTGACCACAGCGACTCTCACTACTACCACCAA
CTTCATCGAGTCCATAAAGATAGCAAGCAGAAGCAGCGTAGGCGAGCCAAGCACGGGATCGTCCTGCCAC
GTGATGTGCACGTGGAAAGACAGAGGAAACAAAGACTACGTGAGAGTCCGCGGTTCGAAGGTAAGCCTAT
CCCTAACCCTCTCCTCGGTCTCGATTCTACGCGTACCGGTCATCATCACCATCACCATTAGCCCGGGGGA
TCCGCCCCTCTCCCTCCCCCCCCCCTAACGTTACTGGCCGAAGCCGCTTGGAATAAGGCCGGTGTGCGTT
TGTCTATATGTTATTTTCCACCATATTGCCGTCTTTTGGCAATGTGAGGGCCCGGAAACCTGGCCCTGTC
TTCTTGACGAGCATTCCTAGGGGTCTTTCCCCTCTCGCCAAAGGAATGCAAGGTCTGTTGAATGTCGTGA
AGGAAGCAGTTCCTCTGGAAGCTTCTTGAAGACAAACAACGTCTGTAGCGACCCTTTGCAGGCAGCGGAA
CCCCCCACCTGGCGACAGGTGCCTCTGCGGCCAAAAGCCACGTGTATAAGATACACCTGCAAAGGCGGCA
CAACCCCAGTGCCACGTTGTGAGTTGGATAGTTGTGGAAAGAGTCAAATGGCTCTCCTCAAGCGTATTCA
ACAAGGGGCTGAAGGATGCCCAGAAGGTACCCCATTGTATGGGATCTGATCTGGGGCCTCGGTACACATG
CTTTACATGTGTTTAGTCGAGGTTAAAAAAACGTCTAGGCCCCCCGAACCACGGGGACGTGGTTTTCCTT
TGAAAAACACGATGATAATATGGCCACAACCATGGTTATGCCAGAGCCAGCGAAGTCTGCTCCCGCCCCG
AAAAAGGGCTCCAAGAAGGCGGTGACTAAGGCGCAGAAGAAAGGCGGCAAGAAGCGCAAGCGCAGCCGCA
AGGAGAGCTATTCCATCTATGTGTACAAGGTTCTGAAGCAGGTCCACCCTGACACCGGCATTTCGTCCAA
GGCCATGGGCATCATGAATTCGTTTGTGAACGACATTTTCGAGCGCATCGCAGGTGAGGCTTCCCGCCTG
GCGCATTACAACAAGCGCTCGACCATCACCTCCAGGGAGATCCAGACGGCCGTGCGCCTGCTGCTGCCTG
GGGAGTTGGCCAAGCACGCCGTGTCCGAGGGTACTAAGGCCATCACCAAGTACACCAGCGCTAAGGATCC
ACCGGTCGCCACCATGGTGAGCAAGGGCGAGGAGCTGTTCACCGGGGTGGTGCCCATCCTGGTCGAGCTG
GACGGCGACGTAAACGGCCACAAGTTCAGCGTGTCCGGCGAGGGCGAGGGCGATGCCACCTACGGCAAGC
TGACCCTGAAGTTCATCTGCACCACCGGCAAGCTGCCCGTGCCCTGGCCCACCCTCGTGACCACCCTGAC
CTACGGCGTGCAGTGCTTCAGCCGCTACCCCGACCACATGAAGCAGCACGACTTCTTCAAGTCCGCCATG
CCCGAAGGCTACGTCCAGGAGCGCACCATCTTCTTCAAGGACGACGGCAACTACAAGACCCGCGCCGAGG
TGAAGTTCGAGGGCGACACCCTGGTGAACCGCATCGAGCTGAAGGGCATCGACTTCAAGGAGGACGGCAA
CATCCTGGGGCACAAGCTGGAGTACAACTACAACAGCCACAACGTCTATATCATGGCCGACAAGCAGAAG
AACGGCATCAAGGTGAACTTCAAGATCCGCCACAACATCGAGGACGGCAGCGTGCAGCTCGCCGACCACT
ACCAGCAGAACACCCCCATCGGCGACGGCCCCGTGCTGCTGCCCGACAACCACTACCTGAGCACCCAGTC
CGCCCTGAGCAAAGACCCCAACGAGAAGCGCGATCACATGGTCCTGCTGGAGTTCGTGACCGCCGCCGGG
ATCACTCTCGGCATGGACGAGCTGTACAAGTAAAGCGGCCGCAATTCACTCCTCAGGTGCAGGCTGCCTA
TCAGAAGGTGGTGGCTGGTGTGGCCAATGCCCTGGCTCACAAATACCACTGAGATCTTTTTCCCTCTGCC
AAAAATTATGGGGACATCATGAAGCCCCTTGAGCATCTGACTTCTGGCTAATAAAGGAAATTTATTTTCA
TTGCAATAGTGTGTTGGAATTTTTTGTGTCTCTCACTCGGAAGGACATATGGGAGGGCAAATCATTTAAA
ACATCAGAATGAGTATTTGGTTTAGAGTTTGGCAACATATGCCCATATGCTGGCTGCCATGAACAAAGGT
TGGCTATAAAGAGGTCATCAGTATATGAAACAGCCCCCTGCTGTCCATTCCTTATTCCATAGAAAAGCCT
TGACTTGAGGTTAGATTTTTTTTATATTTTGTTTTGTGTTATTTTTTTCTTTAACATCCCTAAAATTTTC
CTTACATGTTTTACTAGCCAGATTTTTCCTCCTCTCCTGACTACTCCCAGTCATAGCTGTCCCTCTTCTC
TTATGGAGATCCCTCGACCTGCACCGTCGACCAGCTGGTCGACGGTGCACCGTCGACCAGCTTGGCGTAA
TCATGGTCATAGCTGTTTCCTGTGTGAAATTGTTATCCGCTCACAATTCCACACAACATACGAGCCGGAA
GCATAAAGTGTAAAGCCTGGGGTGCCTAATGAGTGAGCTAACTCACATTAATTGCGTTGCGCTCACTGCC
CGCTTTCCAGTCGGGAAACCTGTCGTGCCAGCGGATCCGCATCTCAATTAGTCAGCAACCATAGTCCCGC
CCCTAACTCCGCCCATCCCGCCCCTAACTCCGCCCAGTTCCGCCCATTCTCCGCCCCATGGCTGACTAAT
TTTTTTTATTTATGCAGAGGCCGAGGCCGCCTCGGCCTCTGAGCTATTCCAGAAGTAGTGAGGAGGCTTT
TTTGGAGGCCTAGGCTTTTGCAAAAAGCTAACTTGTTTATTGCAGCTTATAATGGTTACAAATAAAGCAA
TAGCATCACAAATTTCACAAATAAAGCATTTTTTTCACTGCATTCTAGTTGTGGTTTGTCCAAACTCATC
AATGTATCTTATCATGTCTGGATCCGCTGCATTAATGAATCGGCCAACGCGCGGGGAGAGGCGGTTTGCG
TATTGGGCGCTCTTCCGCTTCCTCGCTCACTGACTCGCTGCGCTCGGTCGTTCGGCTGCGGCGAGCGGTA
TCAGCTCACTCAAAGGCGGTAATACGGTTATCCACAGAATCAGGGGATAACGCAGGAAAGAACATGTGAG
CAAAAGGCCAGCAAAAGGCCAGGAACCGTAAAAAGGCCGCGTTGCTGGCGTTTTTCCATAGGCTCCGCCC
CCCTGACGAGCATCACAAAAATCGACGCTCAAGTCAGAGGTGGCGAAACCCGACAGGACTATAAAGATAC
CAGGCGTTTCCCCCTGGAAGCTCCCTCGTGCGCTCTCCTGTTCCGACCCTGCCGCTTACCGGATACCTGT
CCGCCTTTCTCCCTTCGGGAAGCGTGGCGCTTTCTCATAGCTCACGCTGTAGGTATCTCAGTTCGGTGTA
GGTCGTTCGCTCCAAGCTGGGCTGTGTGCACGAACCCCCCGTTCAGCCCGACCGCTGCGCCTTATCCGGT
AACTATCGTCTTGAGTCCAACCCGGTAAGACACGACTTATCGCCACTGGCAGCAGCCACTGGTAACAGGA
TTAGCAGAGCGAGGTATGTAGGCGGTGCTACAGAGTTCTTGAAGTGGTGGCCTAACTACGGCTACACTAG
AAGAACAGTATTTGGTATCTGCGCTCTGCTGAAGCCAGTTACCTTCGGAAAAAGAGTTGGTAGCTCTTGA
TCCGGCAAACAAACCACCGCTGGTAGCGGTGGTTTTTTTGTTTGCAAGCAGCAGATTACGCGCAGAAAAA
AAGGATCTCAAGAAGATCCTTTGATCTTTTCTACGGGGTCTGACGCTCAGTGGAACGAAAACTCACGTTA
AGGGATTTTGGTCATGAGATTATCAAAAAGGATCTTCACCTAGATCCTTTTAAATTAAAAATGAAGTTTT
AAATCAATCTAAAGTATATATGAGTAAACTTGGTCTGACAGTTACCAATGCTTAATCAGTGAGGCACCTA
TCTCAGCGATCTGTCTATTTCGTTCATCCATAGTTGCCTGACTCCCCGTCGTGTAGATAACTACGATACG
GGAGGGCTTACCATCTGGCCCCAGTGCTGCAATGATACCGCGAGACCCACGCTCACCGGCTCCAGATTTA
TCAGCAATAAACCAGCCAGCCGGAAGGGCCGAGCGCAGAAGTGGTCCTGCAACTTTATCCGCCTCCATCC
AGTCTATTAATTGTTGCCGGGAAGCTAGAGTAAGTAGTTCGCCAGTTAATAGTTTGCGCAACGTTGTTGC
CATTGCTACAGGCATCGTGGTGTCACGCTCGTCGTTTGGTATGGCTTCATTCAGCTCCGGTTCCCAACGA
TCAAGGCGAGTTACATGATCCCCCATGTTGTGCAAAAAAGCGGTTAGCTCCTTCGGTCCTCCGATCGTTG
TCAGAAGTAAGTTGGCCGCAGTGTTATCACTCATGGTTATGGCAGCACTGCATAATTCTCTTACTGTCAT
GCCATCCGTAAGATGCTTTTCTGTGACTGGTGAGTACTCAACCAAGTCATTCTGAGAATAGTGTATGCGG
CGACCGAGTTGCTCTTGCCCGGCGTCAATACGGGATAATACCGCGCCACATAGCAGAACTTTAAAAGTGC
TCATCATTGGAAAACGTTCTTCGGGGCGAAAACTCTCAAGGATCTTACCGCTGTTGAGATCCAGTTCGAT
GTAACCCACTCGTGCACCCAACTGATCTTCAGCATCTTTTACTTTCACCAGCGTTTCTGGGTGAGCAAAA
ACAGGAAGGCAAAATGCCGCAAAAAAGGGAATAAGGGCGACACGGAAATGTTGAATACTCATACTCTTCC
TTTTTCAATATTATTGAAGCATTTATCAGGGTTATTGTCTCATGAGCGGATACATATTTGAATGTATTTA
GAAAAATAAACAAATAGGGGTTCCGCGCACATTTCCCCGAAAAGTGCCACCTG
Features (pLannotate 1.2.2; 21 found; start..end, strand, type, name):
      5..384     +  enhancer       CMV enhancer: human cytomegalovirus immediate early enhancer
    531..553     +  promoter       chicken β-actin promoter (fragment): No description available
    645..1661    +  intron         chimeric intron: chimera between introns from chicken β-actin and rabbit β-globin
   1783..3897    +  CDS            HAP2: HAP2_ARATH - Also known as GCS1 From Arabidopsis thaliana (Mouse-ear cress).
   3910..3951    +  CDS            V5 tag: epitope tag from simian virus 5
   3995..4581    +  misc_feature   IRES2: internal ribosome entry site (IRES) of the encephalomyocarditis virus (EMCV)
   4588..4965    +  CDS            H2B: human histone H2B; HIST1H2BJ
   4984..5703    +  CDS            EGFP: the original enhanced GFP (Yang et al., 1996) mammalian codon-optimized
   5712..5789    +  CDS            HBB (fragment): HBB_PONPY - Experimental evidence at transcript level: Swiss-Prot protein existence level 2. Involved in oxygen transport from the lung to the various peripheral tissues. From Pongo pygmaeus (Bornean orangutan).
   5860..5915    +  polyA_signal   β-globin poly(A) signal: rabbit β-globin polyadenylation signal (Gil and Proudfoot, 1987)
   6330..6346    -  protein_bind   lac operator: The lac repressor binds to the lac operator to inhibit transcription in E. coli. This inhibition can be relieved by adding lactose or isopropyl-β-D-thiogalactopyranoside (IPTG). lac repressor encoded by lacI
   6354..6384    -  promoter       lac promoter: promoter for the E. coli lac operon
   6399..6420    -  protein_bind   CAP binding site: CAP binding activates transcription in the presence of cAMP. E. coli catabolite activator protein
   6433..6472    -  CDS            lacI (fragment): lac repressor; lacI; The lac repressor binds to the lac operator to inhibit transcription in E. coli. This inhibition can be relieved by adding lactose or isopropyl-β-D-thiogalactopyranoside (IPTG).
   6479..6501    +  promoter       SV40 promoter (fragment): SV40 enhancer and early promoter
   6525..6660    +  rep_origin     SV40 ori: SV40 origin of replication
   6680..6814    +  polyA_signal   SV40 poly(A) signal: SV40 polyadenylation signal
   6816..6870    -  CDS            lacI (fragment): lac repressor; lacI; The lac repressor binds to the lac operator to inhibit transcription in E. coli. This inhibition can be relieved by adding lactose or isopropyl-β-D-thiogalactopyranoside (IPTG).
   7053..7641    -  rep_origin     ori: high-copy-number ColE1/pMB1/pBR322/pUC origin of replication
   7812..8672    -  CDS            AmpR: β-lactamase; bla; confers resistance to ampicillin, carbenicillin, and related antibiotics
   8673..8777    -  promoter       AmpR promoter: bla
