[The description below was written by a language model from this plasmid's Addgene catalogue record and pLannotate feature annotations shown in this document.]
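Description:
pCI-AtGCS1-HAP2-V5-H2B-GFP is an 8.8 kb mammalian expression plasmid for producing the Arabidopsis thaliana gamete fusogen HAP2 (also called GCS1) in cultured cells together with a nuclear fluorescent marker. It is maintained in E. coli through a high-copy ColE1/pUC-type origin and an ampicillin resistance gene (β-lactamase with its own promoter). The catalogue lists the backbone as pCI, but the annotated expression cassette has a CAG-like layout: a CMV immediate-early enhancer, a chicken β-actin promoter fragment, and a chimeric chicken β-actin/rabbit β-globin intron, terminated by a rabbit β-globin polyadenylation signal. Remnants of lac regulatory elements, an SV40 origin and an SV40 poly(A) signal are also present. The SV40 origin can allow episomal replication in cells expressing large T antigen.

The payload is bicistronic. The first open reading frame encodes HAP2 followed by a C-terminal V5 epitope tag for detection by immunoblotting or immunostaining. An EMCV internal ribosome entry site (IRES2) then drives translation of human histone H2B joined to EGFP from the same transcript, so transfected cells are marked by green chromatin-bound fluorescence. The catalogue lists "GFPnes" as a C-terminal fusion on the insert, but the feature table instead shows H2B-EGFP as a separate IRES-driven product rather than a fusion to HAP2, which is consistent with the plasmid name. The short β-globin coding fragment annotated after EGFP probably belongs to the 3′ globin region.

The stated purpose is cell fusion assays. Labelling the nuclei of fusogen-expressing cells would allow multinucleated cells to be identified and counted.
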