Addgene plasmid #240495: pCI-AtGCS1-HAP2-V5-H2B-GFP
Purpose: Cell fusion assays
Depositing lab: Benjamin Podbilewicz. Depositing organization: Technion Research and Development Foundation. Publication: Discovery of archaeal fusexins homologous to eukaryotic HAP2/GCS1 gamete fusion proteins. Moi D, Nishio S, Li X, Valansi C, Langleib M, Brukman NG, Flyak K, Dessimoz C, de Sanctis D, Tunyasuvunakool K, Jumper J, Grana M, Romero H, Aguilar PS, Jovine L, Podbilewicz B. Nat Commun. 2022 Jul 6;13(1):3880. doi: 10.1038/s41467-022-31564-1. PubMed 35794124.
Backbone
  Vector backbone: pCI
  Vector type: Mammalian Expression
Growth in bacteria
  Bacterial resistance: Ampicillin, 100 μg/mL
  Growth temperature: 37°C
  Growth strain: DH5alpha
  Copy number: High Copy
Gene/Insert
  Gene/Insert name: AtGCS1 (alt name: HAP2)
  Species: A. thaliana (mustard weed)
  Entrez Gene: HAP2 (a.k.a. AT4G11720, GCS1, GENERATIVE CELL-SPECIFIC 1, HAPLESS 2, T5C23.150, T5C23_150)
  Tag / fusion protein: V5 (C terminal on insert); GFPnes (C terminal on insert)
  Cloning method: Restriction Enzyme; 5′ cloning site Uknown (unknown if destroyed)
Terms and licenses: Academic/Nonprofit Terms; Industry Terms: Not Available to Industry
How to cite: pCI-AtGCS1-HAP2-V5-H2B-GFP was a gift from Benjamin Podbilewicz (Addgene plasmid # 240495 ; http://n2t.net/addgene:240495 ; RRID:Addgene_240495)
